Addgene plasmid #101505: pDONR221-ZNF705G
Purpose: Donor Vector containing ZNF705G transcription factor, part of the Human TFome Collection
Depositing lab: George Church. Depositing organization: Harvard Medical School. Publication: A comprehensive library of human transcription factors for cell fate engineering. Ng AHM, Khoshakhlagh P, Rojo Arias JE, Pasquini G, Wang K, Swiersy A, Shipman SL, Appleton E, Kiaee K, Kohman RE, Vernet A, Dysart M, Leeper K, Saylor W, Huang JY, Graveline A, Taipale J, Hill DE, Vidal M, Melero-Martin JM, Busskamp V, Church GM. Nat Biotechnol. 2021 Apr;39(4):510-519. doi: 10.1038/s41587-020-0742-6. Epub 2020 Nov 30. PubMed 33257861.
Backbone
  Vector backbone: pDONR221
  Backbone manufacturer: Invitrogen
  Vector type: Gateway shuttling vector
Growth in bacteria
  Bacterial resistance: Kanamycin, 50 μg/mL
  Growth temperature: 37°C
  Growth strain: DH5alpha
  Copy number: High Copy
Gene/Insert
  Gene/Insert name: ZNF705G (alt name: A8MUZ8 (Uniprot ID))
  Species: H. sapiens (human)
  Mutation: Last nucleotide of stop codon removed to allow for Gateway C-terminal fusions
  Entrez Gene: ZNF705G
  Cloning method: Gateway Cloning
  Sequencing primers: 5′ M13F(-21); 3′ M13R
Terms and licenses: Academic/Nonprofit Terms; Industry Terms: Not Available to Industry
Depositor comments: Harvard generated by gene synthesis
How to cite: pDONR221-ZNF705G was a gift from George Church (Addgene plasmid # 101505 ; http://n2t.net/addgene:101505 ; RRID:Addgene_101505)
