[The description below was written by a language model from this plasmid's Addgene catalogue record and pLannotate feature annotations shown in this document.]
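Description:
pDONR221-ZNF705G is a Gateway entry clone built on the Invitrogen pDONR221 backbone and belongs to the Human TFome Collection, a library of human transcription factor open reading frames assembled for cell fate engineering. It is a small bacterial plasmid (about 3.4 kb) propagated in E. coli from a high-copy ColE1/pUC-type origin and selected with kanamycin through the aph(3')-Ia resistance gene. It has no mammalian promoter or expression elements of its own, so it serves as a shuttle rather than an expression vector.

The payload is the coding sequence of human ZNF705G, a zinc finger protein, which the depositor notes was produced by gene synthesis. It sits between attL1 and attL2 sites, so an LR Clonase reaction can transfer the ORF directionally into any attR-containing destination vector. The last nucleotide of the stop codon has been removed, leaving the reading frame open through attL2 so that destination vectors can add C-terminal tags or fusion partners. The rrnB T1 and T2 terminators upstream of attL1 insulate the insert from read-through transcription coming from the backbone. A T7 promoter lies just outside attL2, and M13 forward and reverse primer sites are listed for sequencing the insert.

The automated annotation labels only the first 510 nt of the insert region, and calls it a fragment of ZNF705D rather than ZNF705G. This probably reflects close similarity between these paralogous family members in the reference database, not a different insert, although the table alone cannot confirm it. The short lacI and lacZα fragment calls appear to be backbone remnants with no functional role.
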