Features (pLannotate 1.2.2; 10 found; start..end, strand, type, name):
      1..510     +  CDS            ZNF705D (fragment): Z705D_HUMAN - Experimental evidence at protein level: Swiss-Prot protein existence level 1. May be involved in transcriptional regulation. From Homo sapiens (Human).
    904..1003    -  protein_bind   attL2: mutant version of attL; recombination site for the Gateway® LR reaction LR Clonase™
   1021..1039    -  promoter       T7 promoter: promoter for bacteriophage T7 RNA polymerase
   1173..1982    +  CDS            KanR: aminoglycoside phosphotransferase; aph(3')-Ia; confers resistance to kanamycin in bacteria or G418 (Geneticin®) in eukaryotes
   2129..2717    +  rep_origin     ori: high-copy-number ColE1/pMB1/pBR322/pUC origin of replication
   2900..2992    +  CDS            lacI (fragment): lac repressor; lacI; The lac repressor binds to the lac operator to inhibit transcription in E. coli. This inhibition can be relieved by adding lactose or isopropyl-β-D-thiogalactopyranoside (IPTG).
   3047..3074    -  terminator     rrnB T2 terminator: transcription terminator T2 from the E. coli rrnB gene
   3206..3249    +  terminator     rrnB T1 terminator: Escherichia coli rrnB; transcription terminator T1 from the E. coli rrnB gene
   3296..3332    -  CDS            lacZα (fragment): LacZα fragment of β-galactosidase; lacZ fragment
   3348..3447    +  protein_bind   attL1: mutant version of attL; recombination site for the Gateway® LR reaction LR Clonase™
>Addgene plasmid #101505 | pDONR221-ZNF705G | depositor full sequence | sequence record 191471 | Full Sequence
ATGCACTCTCTGAAGAAGCTGACCTTCGAGGACGTGGCCATCGACTTCACCCAGGAGGAGTGGGCCATGA
TGGACACCTCCAAGAGAAAGCTGTACAGAGACGTGATGCTGGAGAACATCAGCCACCTGGTGAGCCTGGG
CTACCAGATCAGCAAGAGCTACATCATCCTGCAGCTGGAGCAGGGCAAGGAGCTGTGGAGAGAGGGCAGA
GTGTTTCTGCAGGACCAGAACCCCAACAGAGAGAGCGCCCTGAAGAAAACCCACATGATCAGCATGCACC
CCATCACCAGAAAGGACGCCAGCACCAGCATGACCATGGAGAACTCCCTGATCCTGGAGGACCCCTTCGA
GTGCAACGACAGCGGCGAGGACTGCACCAGAAGCAGCACCATCACCCAGTGTCTGCTGACCCACTCCGGC
AAGAAGCCCTACGTGAGCAAGCAGTGCGGAAAGAGCCTGAGAAACCTGCTGAGCACCGAGCCCCACAAGC
AGATCCACACCAAGGGCAAGTCCTACCAGTGCAACCTGTGCGAGAAGGCCTACACCAACTGCTTCCACCT
GAGAAGGCACAAGATGACCCACACAGGCGAGCGGCCCTATGCCTGCCACCTGTGCAGGAAGGCTTTCACA
CAGTGCTCTCACCTGAGGAGGCACGAGAAGACACACACCGGCCAGAGGCCCTACAAGTGCCACCAGTACG
GCAAGGTGTTCATCCAGAGCTTCAACCTGCAGAGACACGAGAGAACCCACCTGGGCAAAAAGTGCTACGA
GTGCGACAAGAGCGGCAAGGCCTTCAGCCAGAGCAGCGGCTTCAGAGGCAACAAGATCATCCACACTGGC
GAGAAGCCCCACGCCTGCCTGCTGTGCGGCAAAGCCTTTAGCCTGAGCAGCAACCTGAGATATACCCAGC
TTTCTTGTACAAAGTTGGCATTATAAGAAAGCATTGCTTATCAATTTGTTGCAACGAACAGGTCACTATC
AGTCAAAATAAAATCATTATTTGCCATCCAGCTGATATCCCCTATAGTGAGTCGTATTACATGGTCATAG
CTGTTTCCTGGCAGCTCTGGCCCGTGTCTCAAAATCTCTGATGTTACATTGCACAAGATAAAAATATATC
ATCATGAACAATAAAACTGTCTGCTTACATAAACAGTAATACAAGGGGTGTTATGAGCCATATTCAACGG
GAAACGTCGAGGCCGCGATTAAATTCCAACATGGATGCTGATTTATATGGGTATAAATGGGCTCGCGATA
ATGTCGGGCAATCAGGTGCGACAATCTATCGCTTGTATGGGAAGCCCGATGCGCCAGAGTTGTTTCTGAA
ACATGGCAAAGGTAGCGTTGCCAATGATGTTACAGATGAGATGGTCAGACTAAACTGGCTGACGGAATTT
ATGCCTCTTCCGACCATCAAGCATTTTATCCGTACTCCTGATGATGCATGGTTACTCACCACTGCGATCC
CCGGAAAAACAGCATTCCAGGTATTAGAAGAATATCCTGATTCAGGTGAAAATATTGTTGATGCGCTGGC
AGTGTTCCTGCGCCGGTTGCATTCGATTCCTGTTTGTAATTGTCCTTTTAACAGCGATCGCGTATTTCGT
CTCGCTCAGGCGCAATCACGAATGAATAACGGTTTGGTTGATGCGAGTGATTTTGATGACGAGCGTAATG
GCTGGCCTGTTGAACAAGTCTGGAAAGAAATGCATAAACTTTTGCCATTCTCACCGGATTCAGTCGTCAC
TCATGGTGATTTCTCACTTGATAACCTTATTTTTGACGAGGGGAAATTAATAGGTTGTATTGATGTTGGA
CGAGTCGGAATCGCAGACCGATACCAGGATCTTGCCATCCTATGGAACTGCCTCGGTGAGTTTTCTCCTT
CATTACAGAAACGGCTTTTTCAAAAATATGGTATTGATAATCCTGATATGAATAAATTGCAGTTTCATTT
GATGCTCGATGAGTTTTTCTAATCAGAATTGGTTAATTGGTTGTAACACTGGCAGAGCATTACGCTGACT
TGACGGGACGGCGCAAGCTCATGACCAAAATCCCTTAACGTGAGTTACGCGTCGTTCCACTGAGCGTCAG
ACCCCGTAGAAAAGATCAAAGGATCTTCTTGAGATCCTTTTTTTCTGCGCGTAATCTGCTGCTTGCAAAC
AAAAAAACCACCGCTACCAGCGGTGGTTTGTTTGCCGGATCAAGAGCTACCAACTCTTTTTCCGAAGGTA
ACTGGCTTCAGCAGAGCGCAGATACCAAATACTGTTCTTCTAGTGTAGCCGTAGTTAGGCCACCACTTCA
AGAACTCTGTAGCACCGCCTACATACCTCGCTCTGCTAATCCTGTTACCAGTGGCTGCTGCCAGTGGCGA
TAAGTCGTGTCTTACCGGGTTGGACTCAAGACGATAGTTACCGGATAAGGCGCAGCGGTCGGGCTGAACG
GGGGGTTCGTGCACACAGCCCAGCTTGGAGCGAACGACCTACACCGAACTGAGATACCTACAGCGTGAGC
TATGAGAAAGCGCCACGCTTCCCGAAGGGAGAAAGGCGGACAGGTATCCGGTAAGCGGCAGGGTCGGAAC
AGGAGAGCGCACGAGGGAGCTTCCAGGGGGAAACGCCTGGTATCTTTATAGTCCTGTCGGGTTTCGCCAC
CTCTGACTTGAGCGTCGATTTTTGTGATGCTCGTCAGGGGGGCGGAGCCTATGGAAAAACGCCAGCAACG
CGGCCTTTTTACGGTTCCTGGCCTTTTGCTGGCCTTTTGCTCACATGTTCTTTCCTGCGTTATCCCCTGA
TTCTGTGGATAACCGTATTACCGCCTTTGAGTGAGCTGATACCGCTCGCCGCAGCCGAACGACCGAGCGC
AGCGAGTCAGTGAGCGAGGAAGCGGAAGAGCGCCCAATACGCAAACCGCCTCTCCCCGCGCGTTGGCCGA
TTCATTAATGCAGCTGGCACGACAGGTTTCCCGACTGGAAAGCGGGCAGTGAGCGCAACGCAATTAATAC
GCGTACCGCTAGCCAGGAAGAGTTTGTAGAAACGCAAAAAGGCCATCCGTCAGGATGGCCTTCTGCTTAG
TTTGATGCCTGGCAGTTTATGGCGGGCGTCCTGCCCGCCACCCTCCGGGCCGTTGCTTCACAACGTTCAA
ATCCGCTCCCGGCGGATTTGTCCTACTCAGGAGAGCGTTCACCGACAAACAACAGATAAAACGAAAGGCC
CAGTCTTCCGACTGAGCCTTTCGTTTTATTTGATGCCTGGCAGTTCCCTACTCTCGCGTTAACGCTAGCA
TGGATGTTTTCCCAGTCACGACGTTGTAAAACGACGGCCAGTCTTAAGCTCGGGCCCCAAATAATGATTT
TATTTTGACTGATAGTGACCTGTTCGTTGCAACAAATTGATGAGCAATGCTTTTTTATAATGCCAACTTT
GTACAAAAAAGCAGGCTTA
