>Addgene plasmid #101505 | pDONR221-ZNF705G | depositor partial sequence | sequence record 191472 | insert
ATGCACTCTCTGAAGAAGCTGACCTTCGAGGACGTGGCCATCGACTTCACCCAGGAGGAGTGGGCCATGA
TGGACACCTCCAAGAGAAAGCTGTACAGAGACGTGATGCTGGAGAACATCAGCCACCTGGTGAGCCTGGG
CTACCAGATCAGCAAGAGCTACATCATCCTGCAGCTGGAGCAGGGCAAGGAGCTGTGGAGAGAGGGCAGA
GTGTTTCTGCAGGACCAGAACCCCAACAGAGAGAGCGCCCTGAAGAAAACCCACATGATCAGCATGCACC
CCATCACCAGAAAGGACGCCAGCACCAGCATGACCATGGAGAACTCCCTGATCCTGGAGGACCCCTTCGA
GTGCAACGACAGCGGCGAGGACTGCACCAGAAGCAGCACCATCACCCAGTGTCTGCTGACCCACTCCGGC
AAGAAGCCCTACGTGAGCAAGCAGTGCGGAAAGAGCCTGAGAAACCTGCTGAGCACCGAGCCCCACAAGC
AGATCCACACCAAGGGCAAGTCCTACCAGTGCAACCTGTGCGAGAAGGCCTACACCAACTGCTTCCACCT
GAGAAGGCACAAGATGACCCACACAGGCGAGCGGCCCTATGCCTGCCACCTGTGCAGGAAGGCTTTCACA
CAGTGCTCTCACCTGAGGAGGCACGAGAAGACACACACCGGCCAGAGGCCCTACAAGTGCCACCAGTACG
GCAAGGTGTTCATCCAGAGCTTCAACCTGCAGAGACACGAGAGAACCCACCTGGGCAAAAAGTGCTACGA
GTGCGACAAGAGCGGCAAGGCCTTCAGCCAGAGCAGCGGCTTCAGAGGCAACAAGATCATCCACACTGGC
GAGAAGCCCCACGCCTGCCTGCTGTGCGGCAAAGCCTTTAGCCTGAGCAGCAACCTGAGATA
